>Addgene plasmid #36838 | TAL2449 | depositor partial sequence | sequence record 46031 | TAL2449 sequence 1640 bps
GAACCTGACCCCAGACCAGGTAGTCGCAATCGCGTCAAACGGAGGGGGAAAGCAAGCCCTGGAAACCGTG
CAAAGGTTGTTGCCGGTCCTTTGTCAAGACCACGGCCTTACACCGGAGCAAGTCGTGGCCATTGCAAGCA
ATGGGGGTGGCAAACAGGCTCTTGAGACGGTTCAGAGACTTCTCCCAGTTCTCTGTCAAGCCCACGGGCT
GACTCCCGATCAAGTTGTAGCGATTGCGAATAACAATGGAGGGAAACAAGCATTGGAGACTGTCCAACGG
CTCCTTCCCGTGTTGTGTCAAGCCCACGGTTTGACGCCTGCACAAGTGGTCGCCATCGCCTCCAATATTG
GCGGTAAGCAGGCGCTGGAAACAGTACAGCGCCTGCTGCCTGTACTGTGCCAGGATCATGGACTGACCCC
AGACCAGGTAGTCGCAATCGCGAACAATAATGGGGGAAAGCAAGCCCTGGAAACCGTGCAAAGGTTGTTG
CCGGTCCTTTGTCAAGACCACGGCCTTACACCGGAGCAAGTCGTGGCCATTGCAAATAATAACGGTGGCA
AACAGGCTCTTGAGACGGTTCAGAGACTTCTCCCAGTTCTCTGTCAAGCCCACGGGCTGACTCCCGATCA
AGTTGTAGCGATTGCGAATAACAATGGAGGGAAACAAGCATTGGAGACTGTCCAACGGCTCCTTCCCGTG
TTGTGTCAAGCCCACGGTTTGACGCCTGCACAAGTGGTCGCCATCGCCAGCCATGATGGCGGTAAGCAGG
CGCTGGAAACAGTACAGCGCCTGCTGCCTGTACTGTGCCAGGATCATGGACTGACCCCAGACCAGGTAGT
CGCAATCGCGTCACATGACGGGGGAAAGCAAGCCCTGGAAACCGTGCAAAGGTTGTTGCCGGTCCTTTGT
CAAGACCACGGCCTTACACCGGAGCAAGTCGTGGCCATTGCAAGCAACATCGGTGGCAAACAGGCTCTTG
AGACGGTTCAGAGACTTCTCCCAGTTCTCTGTCAAGCCCACGGGCTGACTCCCGATCAAGTTGTAGCGAT
TGCGAATAACAATGGAGGGAAACAAGCATTGGAGACTGTCCAACGGCTCCTTCCCGTGTTGTGTCAAGCC
CACGGTTTGACGCCTGCACAAGTGGTCGCCATCGCCTCCAATATTGGCGGTAAGCAGGCGCTGGAAACAG
TACAGCGCCTGCTGCCTGTACTGTGCCAGGATCATGGACTGACCCCAGACCAGGTAGTCGCAATCGCGAA
CAATAATGGGGGAAAGCAAGCCCTGGAAACCGTGCAAAGGTTGTTGCCGGTCCTTTGTCAAGACCACGGC
CTTACACCGGAGCAAGTCGTGGCCATTGCATCCCACGACGGTGGCAAACAGGCTCTTGAGACGGTTCAGA
GACTTCTCCCAGTTCTCTGTCAAGCCCACGGGCTGACTCCCGATCAAGTTGTAGCGATTGCGTCCAACGG
TGGAGGGAAACAAGCATTGGAGACTGTCCAACGGCTCCTTCCCGTGTTGTGTCAAGCCCACGGTTTGACG
CCTGCACAAGTGGTCGCCATCGCCAACAACAACGGCGGTAAGCAGGCGCTGGAAACAGTACAGCGCCTGC
TGCCTGTACTGTGCCAGGATCATGGACTGA
