>Addgene plasmid #36838 | TAL2449 | addgene partial sequence | sequence record 48069 | CMV-F 5'-CGCAAATGGGCGGTAGGCGTG-3'
CTCTCTGGCTAACTAGAGAACCCACTGCTTACTGGCTTATCGAAATTAATACGACTCACTATAGGGAGAC
CCAAGCTGGCTAGCACCATGGACTACAAAGACCATGACGGTGATTATAAAGATCATGACATCGATTACAA
GGATGACGATGACAAGATGGCCCCCAAGAAGAAGAGGAAGGTGGGCATTCACCGCGGGGTACCTATGGTG
GACTTGAGGACACTCGGTTATTCGCAACAGCAACAGGAGAAAATCAAGCCTAAGGTCAGGAGCACCGTCG
CGCAACACCACGAGGCGCTTGTGGGGCATGGCTTCACTCATGCGCATATTGTCGCGCTTTCACAGCACCC
TGCGGCGCTTGGGACGGTGGCTGTCAAATACCAAGATATGATTGCGGCCCTGCCCGAAGCCACGCACGAG
GCAATTGTAGGGGTCGGTAAACAGTGGTCGGGAGCGCGAGCACTTGAGGCGCTGCTGACTGTGGCGGGTG
AGCTTAGGGGGCCTCCGCTCCAGCTCGACACCGGGCAGCTGCTGAAGATCGCGAAGAGAGGGGGAGTAAC
AGCGGTAGAGGCAGTGCACGCCTGGCGCAATGCGCTCACCGGGGCCCCCTTGAACCTGACCCCAGACCAG
GTAGTCGCAATCGCGTCAAACGGAGGGGGAAAGCAAGCCCTGGAAACCGTGCAAAGGTTGTTGCCGGTCC
TTTGTCAAGACCACGGCCTTACACCGGAGCAAGTCGTGGCCATTGCAAGCAATGGGGGTGGCAAACAGGC
TCTTGAGACGGTTCAGAGACTTCTCCCAGTTCTCTGTCAAGCCCACGGGCTGACTCCCGATCAAGTTGTA
GCGATTGCGAATAACAATGGAGGGAAACAAGCATTGGAGACTGTCCAACGGCTCCTTCCCGTGTTGTGTC
AAGCCCACGGTTTGACGCCTGCACAAGTGGTCGCCATCGCCTCCAATATTG
