>Addgene plasmid #36838 | TAL2449 | addgene partial sequence | sequence record 48070 | JDS-TALEN-F 5'-TAGGGGTCGGTAAACAGTGG-3'
CTGCTGACTGTGGCGGGTGAGCTTAGGGGGCCTCCGCTCCAGCTCGACACCGGGCAGCTGCTGAAGATCG
CGAAGAGAGGGGGAGTAACAGCGGTAGAGGCAGTGCACGCCTGGCGCAATGCGCTCACCGGGGCCCCCTT
GAACCTGACCCCAGACCAGGTAGTCGCAATCGCGTCAAACGGAGGGGGAAAGCAAGCCCTGGAAACCGTG
CAAAGGTTGTTGCCGGTCCTTTGTCAAGACCACGGCCTTACACCGGAGCAAGTCGTGGCCATTGCAAGCA
ATGGGGGTGGCAAACAGGCTCTTGAGACGGTTCAGAGACTTCTCCCAGTTCTCTGTCAAGCCCACGGGCT
GACTCCCGATCAAGTTGTAGCGATTGCGAATAACAATGGAGGGAAACAAGCATTGGAGACTGTCCAACGG
CTCCTTCCCGTGTTGTGTCAAGCCCACGGTTTGACGCCTGCACAAGTGGTCGCCATCGCCTCCAATATTG
GCGGTAAGCAGGCGCTGGAAACAGTACAGCGCCTGCTGCCTGTACTGTGCCAGGATCATGGACTGACCCC
AGACCAGGTAGTCGCAATCGCGAACAATAATGGGGGAAAGCAAGCCCTGGAAACCGTGCAAAGGTTGTTG
CCGGTCCTTTGTCAAGACCACGGCCTTACACCGGAGCAAGTCGTGGCCATTGCAAATAATAACGGTGGCA
AACAGGCTCTTGAGACGGTTCAGAGACTTCTCCCAGTTCTCTGTCAAGCCCACGGGCTGACTCCCGATCA
AGTTGTAGCGATTGCGAATAA
