[The description below was written by a language model from this plasmid's Addgene catalogue record.]
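Description:
TAL2449 is a mammalian expression plasmid encoding the right-hand monomer of a TALEN pair directed against the human PDGFRB gene. It is built on the JDS74 backbone (about 6.4 kb without insert), a TALEN expression vector that receives an assembled TAL effector repeat array. Here the roughly 1.6 kb array was inserted by restriction cloning between two BsmBI sites, both of which were destroyed in the process. The plasmid is maintained in E. coli at high copy under ampicillin selection. The record does not name the origin of replication, and no feature table is provided, so finer details of the backbone cannot be confirmed.

The backbone supplies the flanking protein parts, so the inserted repeat array is expressed in frame with an N-terminal 3X FLAG epitope and a C-terminal wild-type FokI nuclease domain. Transcription in mammalian cells is driven by the CMV promoter. The vector type also indicates a T7 promoter, which allows in vitro synthesis of mRNA as an alternative to plasmid transfection. The BGH reverse sequencing primer suggests a BGH polyadenylation region downstream of the coding sequence, though this is not listed explicitly.

Because FokI cleaves as a dimer, this construct is meant to be used with a matching left-hand PDGFRB TALEN. When the two monomers bind adjacent half-sites, their nuclease domains pair across the spacer and introduce a double-strand break. The break can then be repaired by error-prone end joining or by homology-directed repair to edit the locus. The plasmid belongs to a collection of TALENs made by the FLASH high-throughput assembly method for genome editing of human genes, and the FLAG tag allows expression of the nuclease to be detected.
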