Addgene plasmid #36838: TAL2449
Depositing lab: Keith Joung. Depositing organization: Massachusetts General Hospital. Publication: FLASH assembly of TALENs for high-throughput genome editing. Reyon D, Tsai SQ, Khayter C, Foden JA, Sander JD, Joung JK. Nat Biotechnol. 2012 Apr 8. doi: 10.1038/nbt.2170. PubMed 22484455.
Backbone
  Vector backbone: JDS74
  Backbone manufacturer: Joung lab (Addgene Plasmid # 32288)
  Backbone size w/o insert (bp): 6447
  Vector type: Mammalian, T7 for in vitro mRNA synthesis
Growth in bacteria
  Bacterial resistance: Ampicillin, 100 μg/mL
  Growth temperature: 37°C
  Growth strain: XL1 Blue
  Copy number: High Copy
Gene/Insert
  Gene/Insert name: PDGFRB-TALEN_Right (alt name: PDGFRB)
  Species: H. sapiens (human)
  Insert size (bp): 1640
  Entrez Gene: Pdgfrb (a.k.a. CD140b, PDGFR-1, Pdgfr)
  Promoter: CMV
  Tag / fusion protein: 3X Flag (N terminal on backbone); WT FOKI (C terminal on backbone)
  Cloning method: Restriction Enzyme; 5′ cloning site BsmBI (destroyed during cloning); 3′ cloning site BsmBI (destroyed during cloning)
  Sequencing primers: 5′ CMV-F; 3′ BGH-rev
Terms and licenses: Academic/Nonprofit Terms; Industry Terms: Not Available to Industry
Depositor comments: Target binding site: TTTGAGGGCCAGAGCTGG It is strongly recommended that users perform a diagnostic digest to verify this plasmid prior to use. For example, a double digest of the plasmid with BamHI and KpnI should result in two bands at 2.2kb and 5.9kb.
How to cite: TAL2449 was a gift from Keith Joung (Addgene plasmid # 36838 ; http://n2t.net/addgene:36838 ; RRID:Addgene_36838)
